>Addgene plasmid #180736 | pMYT083 | addgene full sequence | sequence record 369798 | Addgene Partial NGS Result
GCGGCCGCCAGATGATCACGAATCCCGAAGCGATGTAATTTTCCGTGAGGCAGTCCTGAATCAGGCCGTA
GATTGACTATTAGCATCTCTTTTTGAGTATGCTAAGAAGTAGAGGGCTACCTTATTCCCACACACTTTTT
ACCACGGGCGAAACATTTATTTTCAAGTCCCAGCACAGTGATGGGATGAAGTCCAGGATGCGTCATACGG
TCCTATGGCAAACTTCGGGGAAGGTTTAATATGCTGCTTTCAAGCAGGATTAACGGTAATCAACTCCCTA
GGCAAATTGGCTCAACTCTGCCTATCTATCCACTGAGGATTTCAAATCCACCGAATGGGAGAATATGTCA
GTGTCCATTTTGGAGTAAGGTATGAGTTCTTTTTTCGTCAGCTTTTCTTCTATATCTTACAATTGCTTAT
CTTAAACCACCGATATTTTTGCAGTCCCTTCATCATCGAGCACAATGGCCTATACGTTGAAATTTTGGTT
TTGGTTTGAAGCCCACTCCGATTCCCTTGTCCAACAAAGAATTCTAGCTCTAGATTGGCTGATGAGACGT
CGAAACGTGAGACCCTGTGGTCAAAAGTGCGTTGGCTGGTAGAGCCACAAACAGCCGGTACAAGCAACGA
TCTCCAGGACCATCTGAATCATGCGCGGATGACACGAACTCACGACGGCGATCACAGACATTAACCCACA
GTACAGACACTGCGACAACGTGGCAATTCGTCGCAATACGCGGCCGCGAAAGTGAAACGTGATTTCATGC
GTCATTTTGAACATTTTGTAAATCTTATTTAATAATGTGTGCGGCAATTCACATTTAATTTATGAATGTT
TTCTTAACATCGCGGCAACTCAAGAAACGGCAGGTTCGGATCTTAGCTACTAGAGAAAGAGGAGAAATAC
TAGATGGTTAGCAAAGGCGAGGCGGTTATCAAGGAGTTTATGCGTTTTAAGGTTCACATGGAGGGTAGCA
TGAACGGTCACGAGTTCGAGATCGAGGGTGAAGGCGAGGGTCGTCCGTACGAAGGCACCCAGACCGCGAA
GCTGAAAGTGACCAAGGGTGGCCCGCTGCCGTTCAGCTGGGACATCCTGAGCCCGCAGTTCATGTATGGC
AGCCGTGCGTTTACCAAACACCCGGCGGACATTCCGGATTACTATAAGCAAAGCTTCCCGGAAGGTTTTA
AATGGGAGCGTGTTATGAACTTCGAAGATGGTGGCGCGGTGACCGTTACCCAGGACACCAGCCTGGAGGA
TGGCACCCTGATTTACAAGGTGAAACTGCGTGGCACCAACTTTCCGCCGGATGGTCCGGTTATGCAGAAG
AAAACGATGGGTTGGGAAGCGAGCACCGAGCGTCTGTATCCGGAAGATGGCGTGCTGAAGGGTGATATCA
AAATGGCGCTGCGTCTGAAGGACGGTGGCCGTTACCTGGCGGATTTTAAGACCACCTATAAAGCGAAGAA
ACCGGTGCAAATGCCGGGTGCGTACAACGTTGACCGTAAACTGGATATTACCAGCCACAACGAGGATTAT
ACCGTGGTTGAGCAATATGAGCGTAGCGAGGGTCGCCACAGCACCGGCGGCATGGACGAACTGTATAAGT
GACCAGGCATCAAATAAAACGAAAGGCTCAGTCGAAAGACTGGGCCTTTCGTTTTATCTGTTGTTTGTCG
GTGAACGCTCTCTACTAGAGTCACACTGGCTCACCTTCGGGTGGGCCTTTCTGCGTTTATACATTCATCT
TTCACCTGCCATTAGTAACCCGACTTCTCATTGAGCGGGTTACGGCAGCCACAGGCCACATTCCGAATGT
CTGGGTGAGCGGTCCCTTTTCCAGCATCCACTAAATATCTCGGATCGCGCTTTTTAATCTGGCTTCCTGA
AAAAAATCAATGGAGTGATGCAAACTGACTGGAGCAAAAAGCTGACACAAGGCAATCGACCTACGTGTCT
GTCTATTTTCTCACACCTTCTATTACCTTCTAACTCTCTGGGTTGGAAAAAACTGAAAAAAAGGTTGTCT
CCAGTTTCCACAAATCATCCCCCTGTTTGATTAATAAATATATAAAGACGACAACTATCGATCATAAACT
CATAAAACTATAACTCCTTTACACTTCTTATTTTATAGTTATTCTATTTTAATTCTTATTGATTTTAAAA
CCCCAAGAACTTAGTTTCGAAAACACACACACACAAACAATTAAAATGGTGTCTAAAGGTGAAGCCGTCA
TCAAAGAATTTATGAGATTCAAGGTTCACATGGAAGGTTCTATGAACGGTCACGAATTTGAAATTGAGGG
TGAAGGTGAGGGTAGACCATACGAAGGTACACAAACTGCTAAATTGAAGGTTACAAAAGGTGGTCCTTTG
CCATTCTCTTGGGATATTTTGTCTCCACAATTTATGTACGGTTCAAGAGCTTTTACAAAACACCCAGCTG
ATATCCCAGATTATTATAAGCAATCATTTCCAGAGGGTTTCAAGTGGGAAAGAGTCATGAATTTTGAAGA
TGGTGGTGCCGTTACTGTTACTCAAGATACTTCATTGGAAGATGGCACCTTGATCTACAAGGTTAAGTTA
AGAGGTACTAATTTCCCACCAGATGGTCCTGTTATGCAAAAAAAGACTATGGGATGGGAAGCTTCTACTG
AAAGATTATATCCAGAGGATGGTGTTTTGAAAGGTGATATTAAGATGGCCTTGAGATTGAAAGACGGTGG
TAGATACTTGGCTGATTTTAAGACTACTTACAAGGCCAAAAAGCCAGTTCAAATGCCTGGTGCTTATAAC
GTTGATAGAAAATTGGATATCACCTCTCACAACGAAGATTACACCGTTGTTGAACAGTACGAAAGATCAG
AAGGTAGACATTCTACTGGTGGTATGGATGAGTTGTACAAGTAGCTGGTTGATGGAAAATATAATTTTAT
TGGGCAAACTTTTGTTTATCTGATGTGTTTTATACTATTATCTTTTTAATTAATGATTCTATATACAAAC
CTGTATATTTTTTCTTTAACCAATTTTTTTTTTTATAGACCTAGAGCTGTACTGCGGCCGCGAAATCTGC
TCGTCAGTGGTGCTCACACTGACGAATCATGTACAGATCATACCGATGACTGCCTGGCGACTCACAACTA
AGCAAGACAGCCGGAACCAGCGCCGGCGAACACCACTGCATATATGGCATATCACAACAGTCCAGCGGGT
ATTTGGTGCTCGTCTGGGTCTCAGCTGTGACCGTCTCAAGCATGCAACTAGTACGTCTGCAGTACGTACA
ATGTCTTCTAGCGAAGACATGAGTACCCGAAGGAAATGTGTAGAATCTTGGCATCGCTGACGTGTTTTCT
TCCAAGATTTAAAGAGGACTACTCGGTGCAGGTGGACATCTCGAATGAATATGTTACCTAGCTTGATCTC
CTCCATCAAATTACAACCTTTTTGCAGTGAATTTTGATACATGGATTTCGGAGCTTAAACACGTATTAAC
TGAAATTCAGGCATGGCGAGAAAATTCCCATCAGAACTTGAAGAATACTCTAAATACTACTGAGATAAAC
CGAGAGGTGACGTGAAATTCTTCCCAGATGTTCAATATATTATGAAAAACCATCCAGCTGAATTACCTCA
TTTGCAGATCAATTTCAAAGGCTTCGGTTCGGGGATAATGAGACATTCTGTCCAAAATGTCCCATTTATT
ACAGCCTCGGAATTAAGGTGCTTGATACTGTTCTCATAAACATGTGACTGCATTGGTGGTTGATGGAGTA
ATGATACCACTGAGCGGTTTCAAATGCTAAAAGTCTTTTGAAGCTATCACAGTTACCCTCGGATTTGGCG
GCCGCGTGTTACAACCAATTAACCAATTCTGATTAGAAAAACTCATCGAGCATCAAATGAAACTGCAATT
TATTCATATCAGGATTATCAATACCATATTTTTGAAAAAGCCGTTTCTGTAATGAAGGAGAAAACTCACC
GAGGCAGTTCCATAGGATGGCAAGATCCTGGTATCGGTCTGCGATTCCGACTCGTCCAACATCAATACAA
CCTATTAATTTCCCCTCGTCAAAAATAAGGTTATCAAGTGAGAAATCACCATGAGTGACGACTGAATCCG
GTGAGAATGGCAAAAGCTTATGCATTTCTTTCCAGACTTGTTCAACAGGCCAGCCATTACGCTCGTCATC
AAAATCACTCGCATCAACCAAACCGTTATTCATTCGTGATTGCGCCTGAGCGAGGCGAAATACGCGATCG
CTGTTAAAAGGACAATTACAAACAGGAATCGAATGCAACCGGCGCAGGAACACTGCCAGCGCATCAACAA
TATTTTCACCTGAATCAGGATATTCTTCTAATACCTGGAATGCTGTTTTCCCGGGGATCGCAGTGGTGAG
TAACCATGCATCATCAGGAGTACGGATAAAATGCTTGATGGTCGGAAGAGGCATAAATTCCGTCAGCCAG
TTTAGTCTGACCATCTCATCTGTAACATCATTGGCAACGCTACCTTTGCCATGTTTCAGAAACAACTCTG
GCGCATCGGGCTTCCCATACAATCGATAGATTGTCGCACCTGATTGCCCGACATTATCGCGAGCCCATTT
ATACCCATATAAATCAGCATCCATGTTGGAATTTAATCGCGGCCTGGAGCAAGACGTTTCCCGTTGAATA
TGGCTCATAACACCCCTTGTATTACTGTTTATGTAAGCAGACAGTTTTATTGTTCATGATGATATATTTT
TATCTTGTGCAATGTAACATCAGAGATTTTGAGACACAACGTGGCTTTGTTGAATAAATCGAACTTTTGC
TGAGTTGAAGGATCAGTCATGACCAAAATCCCTTAACGTGAGTTTTCGTTCCACTGAGCGTCAGACCCCG
TAGAAAAGATCAAAGGATCTTCTTGAGATCCTTTTTTTCTGCGCGTAATCTGCTGCTTGCAAACAAAAAA
ACCACCGCTACCAGCGGTGGTTTGTTTGCCGGATCAAGAGCTACCAACTCTTTTTCCGAAGGTAACTGGC
TTCAGCAGAGCGCAGATACCAAATACTGTTCTTCTAGTGTAGCCGTAGTTAGGCCACCACTTCAAGAACT
CTGTAGCACCGCCTACATACCTCGCTCTGCTAATCCTGTTACCAGTGGCTGCTGCCAGTGGCGATAAGTC
GTGTCTTACCGGGTTGGACTCAAGACGATAGTTACCGGATAAGGCGCAGCGGTCGGGCTGAACGGGGGGT
TCGTGCACACAGCCCAGCTTGGAGCGAACGACCTACACCGAACTGAGATACCTACAGCGTGAGCTATGAG
AAAGCGCCACGCTTCCCGAAGGGAGAAAGGCGGACAGGTATCCGGTAAGCGGCAGGGTCGGAACAGGAGA
GCGCACGAGGGAGCTTCCAGGGGGAAACGCCTGGTATCTTTATAGTCCTGTCGGGTTTCGCCACCTCTGA
CTTGAGCGTCGATTTTTGTGATGCTCGTCAGGGGGGCGGAGCCTATGGAAAAACGCCAGCAACGCGGCCT
TTTTACGGTTCCTGGCCTTTTGCTGGCCTTTTGCTCACATGTTCTTTCCTGCGTTATCCCCTGATTCTGT
GGATAACCGT
Features (pLannotate 1.2.2; 7 found; start..end, strand, type, name):
    914..1609    +  CDS            mScarlet: mScarlet is a basic (constitutively fluorescent) red fluorescent protein published in 2016, derived from synthetic construct. It has moderate acid sensitivity.
   1621..1692    +  terminator     rrnB T1 terminator: transcription terminator T1 from the E. coli rrnB gene
   1708..1735    +  terminator     T7Te terminator: phage T7 early transcription terminator
   2163..2190    +  promoter       GAP promoter (fragment): S. cerevisiae TDH3; promoter for glyceraldehyde-3-phosphate dehydrogenase
   2216..2911    +  CDS            mScarlet: mScarlet is a basic (constitutively fluorescent) red fluorescent protein published in 2016, derived from synthetic construct. It has moderate acid sensitivity.
   3883..4698    -  CDS            KanR: aminoglycoside phosphotransferase; aph(3')-Ia; confers resistance to kanamycin in bacteria or G418 (Geneticin®) in eukaryotes
   4923..5511    +  rep_origin     ori: high-copy-number ColE1/pMB1/pBR322/pUC origin of replication
