[The description below was written by a language model from this plasmid's Addgene catalogue record and pLannotate feature annotations shown in this document.]
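Description:
pMYT083 is an empty-backbone yeast integration vector built on pYTK090 for modular Golden Gate (MoClo) assembly within the Dueber Yeast Toolkit (YTK) and the Ellis Multiplex Yeast Toolkit (MYT) systems. It is designed to deliver assembled cassettes into the Saccharomyces cerevisiae genome at a site designated the Int.9 locus. It does this in a markerless fashion, meaning the plasmid carries no yeast selectable marker; none appears in the feature table. In E. coli it is maintained at high copy through a ColE1/pUC-type origin and selected with kanamycin via the KanR (aph(3')-Ia) gene.

No insert is recorded. The depositor notes RFP expression in E. coli, which in toolkit vectors of this type generally serves as a visual dropout marker: colonies that retain the placeholder are red, while those in which an assembled part has replaced it are not. The automated annotation identifies two red fluorescent protein coding sequences, both called as mScarlet. The first is followed by the rrnB T1 and T7Te bacterial terminators. The second lies just downstream of a short fragment matching the yeast TDH3 (GAP) promoter. The record does not explain the role of this second copy. The promoter driving bacterial RFP expression, the Int.9 homology arms and the Type IIS assembly sites are also not annotated, and they presumably occupy the unannotated stretches of the sequence. The feature table derives from a 5,610 nt record labelled as a partial NGS result, so it may not capture every element of the plasmid. The depositor also cautions that plasmid yields can decline with repeated passaging of cultures.
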