Addgene plasmid #180736: pMYT083
Purpose: (Empty Backbone) Markerless yeast integration Vector at Int.9 locus to used in the Dueber YTK and Ellis MYT systems
Depositing lab: Tom Ellis. Depositing organization: Imperial College London. Publication: A Multiplex MoClo Toolkit for Extensive and Flexible Engineering of Saccharomyces cerevisiae. Shaw WM, Khalil AS, Ellis T. ACS Synth Biol. 2023 Nov 6. doi: 10.1021/acssynbio.3c00423. PubMed 37930278.
Backbone
  Vector backbone: pYTK090
  Backbone manufacturer: John Dueber
  Vector type: Synthetic Biology
Growth in bacteria
  Bacterial resistance: Kanamycin, 50 μg/mL
  Growth temperature: 37°C
  Growth strain: DH5alpha
  Copy number: High Copy
Gene/Insert
  Gene/Insert name: None
Terms and licenses: Academic/Nonprofit Terms; Industry Terms: Not Available to Industry
Depositor comments: RFP expression in E. coli. Plasmid yields may drop after multiple passages or delayed miniprepping after the culture has saturated. We suggest streaking onto solid media to pick fresh colonies every time.
How to cite: pMYT083 was a gift from Tom Ellis (Addgene plasmid # 180736 ; http://n2t.net/addgene:180736 ; RRID:Addgene_180736)
